[The description below was written by a language model from this plasmid's Addgene catalogue record and pLannotate feature annotations shown in this document.]
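Description:
FLS2 FLS2_pECIA2 is an insect-cell expression plasmid built on the pECIA2 backbone for secreted production of the extracellular domain of the Arabidopsis thaliana leucine-rich repeat receptor kinase FLS2 (AT5G46330), the pattern-recognition receptor that perceives bacterial flagellin. In E. coli it is maintained as a high-copy plasmid through a ColE1/pUC-type origin and selected with ampicillin via the β-lactamase gene. Small remnants of lac regulatory elements, lacZα, rop and bom in the annotation are leftovers of the pUC/pBR322-derived cloning backbone and have no evident role in expression.

The expression cassette is driven by the Drosophila metallothionein promoter, which is copper-inducible, so protein production in Drosophila cell culture is switched on by adding copper sulfate. Downstream, the FLS2 ectodomain fragment, inserted by ligation-independent cloning, is fused in frame at its C terminus to a human IgG1 heavy-chain constant region (Fc), followed by a V5 epitope tag and, according to the record, a hexahistidine tag that the automated annotation does not list separately. An SV40 polyadenylation signal follows the cassette. The depositor describes the product as secreted, but the feature table does not annotate the signal peptide responsible. The Fc portion is commonly used for capture on protein A or similar surfaces, while V5 and His tags allow detection and purification.

This plasmid is the "bait" version in a paired extracellular interaction assay system and is meant to be used with the corresponding prey vector, FLS2 FLS2_pECIA14. The set was generated to map interactions among the ectodomains of Arabidopsis LRR receptor kinases.
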