Addgene plasmid #115120: FLS2 FLS2_pECIA2
Purpose: Bait vector FLS2 FLS2_pECIA2 should be used with prey vector FLS2 FLS2_pECIA14.
Depositing lab: Youssef Belkhadir. Depositing organization: Gregor Mendel Institute of Molecular Plant Biology. Publication: An extracellular network of Arabidopsis leucine-rich repeat receptor kinases. Smakowska-Luzan E, Mott GA, Parys K, Stegmann M, Howton TC, Layeghifard M, Neuhold J, Lehner A, Kong J, Grunwald K, Weinberger N, Satbhai SB, Mayer D, Busch W, Madalinski M, Stolt-Bergner P, Provart NJ, Mukhtar MS, Zipfel C, Desveaux D, Guttman DS, Belkhadir Y. Nature. 2018 Jan 18;553(7688):342-346. doi: 10.1038/nature25184. Epub 2018 Jan 10. PubMed 29320478.
Backbone
  Vector backbone: pECIA2
  Backbone manufacturer: Chris Garcia (Addgene plasmid # 47032)
  Vector type: Insect Expression
Growth in bacteria
  Bacterial resistance: Ampicillin, 100 μg/mL
  Growth temperature: 37°C
  Growth strain: DH5alpha
  Copy number: High Copy
Gene/Insert
  Gene/Insert name: AT5G46330
  Species: A. thaliana (mustard weed)
  Entrez Gene: FLS2 (a.k.a. AT5G46330, FLAGELLIN-SENSITIVE 2, MPL12.13, MPL12.8, MPL12_13)
  Promoter: Metallothionein (Copper-Inducible)
  Tag / fusion protein: Fc, V5 and hexahistidine tags (C terminal on backbone)
  Cloning method: Ligation Independent Cloning
Terms and licenses: Academic/Nonprofit Terms; Industry Terms: Not Available to Industry
Depositor comments: Plasmid for secreted expression in Drosophila cell culture by induction via CuSO4. Insert is an extracellular domain of indicated LRR-RK, C-terminally tagged with Fc, V5 and hexahistidine tags. Insert Protein Sequence: KQSFEPEIEALKSFKNGISNDPLGVLSDWTIIGSLRHCNWTGITCDSTGHVVSVSLLEKQLEGVLSPAIANLTYLQVLDLTSNSFTGKIPAEIGKLTELNQLILYLNYFSGSIPSGIWELKNIFYLDLRNNLLSGDVPEEICKTSSLVLIGFDYNNLTGKIPECLGDLVHLQMFVAAGNHLTGSIPVSIGTLANLTDLDLSGNQLTGKIPRDFGNLLNLQSLVLTENLLEGDIPAEIGNCSSLVQLELYDNQLTGKIPAELGNLVQLQALRIYKNKLTSSIPSSLFRLTQLTHLGLSENHLVGPISEEIGFLESLEVLTLHSNNFTGEFPQSITNLRNLTVLTVGFNNISGELPADLGLLTNLRNLSAHDNLLTGPIPSSISNCTGLKLLDLSHNQMTGEIPRGFGRMNLTFISIGRNHFTGEIPDDIFNCSNLETLSVADNNLTGTLKPLIGKLQKLRILQVSYNSLTGPIPREIGNLKDLNILYLHSNGFTGRIPREMSNLTLLQGLRMYSNDLEGPIPEEMFDMKLLSVLDLSNNKFSGQIPALFSKLESLTYLSLQGNKFNGSIPASLKSLSLLNTFDISDNLLTGTIPGELLASLKNMQLYLNFSNNLLTGTIPKELGKLEMVQEIDLSNNLFSGSIPRSLQACKNVFTLDFSQNNLSGHIPDEVFQGMDMIISLNLSRNSFSGEIPQSFGNMTHLVSLDLSSNNLTGEIPESLANLSTLKHLKLASNNLKGHVPESGVFKNINASDLMGNTDLCGSKKPLKPCTIKQKSSHFSKR
How to cite: FLS2 FLS2_pECIA2 was a gift from Youssef Belkhadir (Addgene plasmid # 115120 ; http://n2t.net/addgene:115120 ; RRID:Addgene_115120)
