Features (pLannotate 1.2.2; 17 found; start..end, strand, type, name):
     23..449     +  promoter       MT promoter: Drosophila metallothionein promoter
    467..2875    +  CDS            FLS2 (fragment): FLS2_ARATH - Experimental evidence at protein level: Swiss-Prot protein existence level 1. Constitutes the pattern-recognition receptor (PPR) that determines the specific perception of flagellin (flg22), a potent elicitor of the defense response to pathogen-associated molecular patterns (PAMPs). Flagellin-binding to the receptor is the first step to initiate the innate immune MAP kinase signaling cascade (MEKK1, MKK4/MKK5 and MPK3/MPK6), resulting in enhanced resistance against pathogens. Binding to the effector AvrPto1 or to the phosphatase hopD2 from Pseudomonas syringae blocks the downstrea
   2825..3574    +  CDS            IGHG1 (fragment): IGHG1_HUMAN - Experimental evidence at protein level: Swiss-Prot protein existence level 1. Constant region of immunoglobulin heavy chains. Immunoglobulins, also known as antibodies, are membrane-bound or secreted glycoproteins produced by B lymphocytes. In the recognition phase of humoral immunity, the membrane-bound immunoglobulins serve as receptors which, upon binding of a specific antigen, trigger the clonal expansion and differentiation of B lymphocytes into immunoglobulins- secreting plasma cells. Secreted immunoglobulins mediate the effector phase of humoral immunity, which results in
   3593..3634    +  CDS            V5 tag: epitope tag from simian virus 5
   3734..3868    -  polyA_signal   SV40 poly(A) signal: SV40 polyadenylation signal
   3891..3975    -  CDS            large T antigen (fragment): large T antigen from SV40 (simian virus 40)
   3975..3999    +  misc_feature   MCS (fragment): pUC18/19 multiple cloning site
   4036..4052    -  protein_bind   lac operator: The lac repressor binds to the lac operator to inhibit transcription in E. coli. This inhibition can be relieved by adding lactose or isopropyl-β-D-thiogalactopyranoside (IPTG). lac repressor encoded by lacI
   4060..4090    -  promoter       lac promoter: promoter for the E. coli lac operon
   4105..4126    -  protein_bind   CAP binding site: CAP binding activates transcription in the presence of cAMP. E. coli catabolite activator protein
   4139..4231    -  CDS            lacI (fragment): lac repressor; lacI; The lac repressor binds to the lac operator to inhibit transcription in E. coli. This inhibition can be relieved by adding lactose or isopropyl-β-D-thiogalactopyranoside (IPTG).
   4414..5002    -  rep_origin     ori: high-copy-number ColE1/pMB1/pBR322/pUC origin of replication
   5173..6033    -  CDS            AmpR: β-lactamase; bla; confers resistance to ampicillin, carbenicillin, and related antibiotics
   6034..6138    -  promoter       AmpR promoter: bla
   6233..6268    +  CDS            rop (fragment): Rop protein, which maintains plasmids at low copy number; rop
   6370..6469    +  misc_feature   bom (fragment): basis of mobility region from pBR322
   6475..21      -  CDS            lacZα (fragment) (across the origin): LacZα fragment of β-galactosidase; lacZ fragment
>Addgene plasmid #115120 | FLS2 FLS2_pECIA2 | addgene full sequence | sequence record 298861 | Addgene NGS Result
GTAAAACGACGGCCAGTGAATTAATTCGTTGCAGGACAGGATGTGGTGCCCGATGTGACTAGCTCTTTGC
TGCAGGCCGTCCTATCCTCTGGTTCCGATAAGAGACCCAGAACTCCGGCCCCCCACCGCCCACCGCCACC
CCCATACATATGTGGTACGCAAGTAAGAGTGCCTGCGCATGCCCCATGTGCCCCACCAAGAGCTTTGCAT
CCCATACAAGTCCCCAAAGTGGAGAACCGAACCAATTCTTCGCGGGCAGAACAAAAGCTTCTGCACACGT
CTCCACTCGAATTTGGAGCCGGCCGGCGTGTGCAAAAGAGGTGAATCGAACGAAAGACCCGTGTGTAAAG
CCGCGTTTCCAAAATGTATAAAACCGAGAGCATCTGGCCAATGTGCATCAGTTGTGGTCAGCAGCAAAAT
CAAGTGAATCATCTCAGTGCAACTAAAGGGGGGATCCGATCTCAATATGAAGTTATGCATATTACTGGCC
GTCGTGGCCTTTGTTGGCCTCTCGCTCGGGAAGCAGTCCTTCGAGCCCGAGATCGAGGCTCTGAAGTCGT
TCAAGAACGGTATCTCCAACGACCCCCTGGGTGTCCTGTCCGACTGGACCATCATCGGTTCCCTGCGTCA
CTGCAACTGGACCGGTATCACCTGCGACTCCACCGGTCACGTGGTGTCCGTGTCCCTGCTGGAGAAGCAG
CTGGAGGGCGTGCTGTCCCCCGCTATCGCTAACCTGACCTACCTGCAGGTGCTGGACCTGACCTCCAACT
CCTTCACCGGCAAGATCCCCGCTGAGATCGGCAAGCTGACCGAGCTGAACCAGCTGATCCTGTACCTGAA
CTACTTCTCCGGTTCCATCCCCTCCGGTATCTGGGAGCTGAAGAACATCTTCTACCTGGACCTGCGTAAC
AACCTGCTGTCCGGCGACGTGCCCGAGGAAATCTGCAAGACCTCCTCCCTGGTGCTGATCGGTTTCGACT
ACAACAACCTGACCGGAAAGATCCCTGAGTGCCTGGGTGACCTGGTGCACCTGCAGATGTTCGTGGCTGC
TGGCAACCACCTGACTGGCTCCATCCCCGTGTCCATCGGCACCCTGGCTAACCTCACCGACCTGGACCTC
TCCGGCAACCAGCTCACTGGAAAGATCCCCCGTGACTTCGGCAACCTGCTGAACCTGCAGTCTCTGGTCC
TGACCGAGAACCTGCTGGAGGGCGACATCCCTGCCGAGATCGGAAACTGCTCCTCTCTGGTGCAGCTGGA
GCTGTACGACAACCAGCTGACCGGCAAGATCCCAGCCGAGCTGGGCAACCTGGTCCAGCTGCAGGCTCTG
CGTATCTACAAGAACAAGCTGACCTCCTCCATCCCTTCCTCCCTGTTCCGTCTGACCCAGCTGACCCACC
TGGGACTGTCCGAGAACCACCTCGTGGGTCCCATCTCTGAGGAAATCGGTTTCCTGGAGTCCCTGGAGGT
GCTGACCCTGCACTCTAACAACTTCACCGGCGAGTTCCCTCAGTCCATCACCAACCTGAGGAACCTGACC
GTGCTGACCGTCGGTTTCAACAACATCTCTGGCGAGCTGCCCGCTGACCTGGGTCTGCTGACCAACCTGC
GCAACCTGTCCGCTCACGACAACCTCCTCACCGGTCCCATTCCATCCTCCATCTCCAACTGCACCGGCCT
GAAGCTGCTCGACCTGTCCCACAACCAGATGACTGGAGAAATCCCCCGTGGTTTCGGTCGTATGAACCTG
ACATTCATCTCCATCGGTCGTAACCACTTCACTGGCGAGATCCCTGACGACATCTTCAACTGCTCCAACC
TGGAGACTCTGTCCGTGGCTGACAACAACCTCACTGGCACCCTGAAGCCCCTGATCGGAAAGCTGCAGAA
GCTGCGTATCCTGCAGGTGTCCTACAACTCCCTGACCGGTCCTATCCCTCGCGAGATCGGCAACCTCAAG
GACCTGAACATCCTGTACCTCCACTCCAACGGTTTCACCGGTCGTATTCCCCGCGAGATGTCCAACCTGA
CCCTGCTCCAGGGCCTGCGCATGTACTCTAACGACCTGGAGGGCCCCATCCCAGAGGAAATGTTCGACAT
GAAGCTGCTGTCCGTCCTGGACCTCAGCAACAACAAGTTCTCCGGCCAGATCCCTGCTCTGTTCTCCAAG
CTGGAGTCTCTCACCTACCTGTCTCTGCAGGGCAACAAGTTCAACGGTTCTATCCCCGCTTCCCTCAAGT
CCCTGTCTCTGCTGAACACCTTCGACATCTCCGACAACCTGCTGACTGGTACTATCCCCGGCGAGCTGCT
GGCTTCCCTGAAGAACATGCAGCTGTACCTCAACTTCTCCAACAACCTGCTCACCGGAACCATCCCCAAG
GAACTGGGAAAGCTGGAAATGGTGCAGGAAATCGACCTGTCTAACAACCTCTTCTCCGGTAGCATCCCTC
GTTCATTGCAAGCCTGTAAGAACGTGTTCACCCTGGACTTCTCCCAGAACAACCTGTCTGGTCACATCCC
CGACGAGGTGTTCCAGGGCATGGACATGATCATCTCCCTGAACCTGTCCCGTAACTCCTTCAGCGGAGAG
ATCCCACAGTCCTTCGGCAACATGACTCACCTGGTGTCTCTGGACCTGTCCTCTAACAACCTGACCGGCG
AGATCCCCGAGTCTCTGGCTAACCTGTCCACTCTGAAGCACCTGAAGCTGGCTTCCAACAACCTCAAGGG
TCACGTGCCCGAGTCCGGCGTGTTCAAGAACATCAACGCCTCCGACCTGATGGGCAACACCGACCTGTGC
GGTTCCAAGAAGCCTCTGAAGCCCTGCACCATCAAGCAGAAGTCCTCCCACTTCTCCAAGCGCCTGGAGG
TGCTGTTCCAGGGACCAGGGAGCGACAAAACTCACACATGCCCACCGTGCCCAGCACCTGAACTCCTGGG
GGGACCGTCAGTCTTCCTCTTCCCCCCAAAACCCAAGGACACCCTCATGATCTCCCGGACCCCTGAGGTC
ACATGCGTGGTGGTGGACGTGAGCCACGAAGACCCTGAGGTCAAGTTCAACTGGTACGTGGACGGCGTGG
AGGTGCATAATGCCAAGACAAAGCCGCGGGAGGAGCAGTACAACAGCACGTACCGTGTGGTCAGCGTCCT
CACCGTCCTGCACCAGGACTGGCTGAATGGCAAGGAGTACAAGTGCAAGGTCTCCAACAAAGCCCTCCCA
GCCCCCATCGAGAAAACCATCTCCAAAGCCAAAGGGCAGCCCCGAGAACCACAGGTGTACACCCTGCCCC
CATCCCGGGAGGAGATGACCAAGAACCAGGTCAGCCTGACCTGCCTGGTCAAAGGCTTCTATCCCAGCGA
CATCGCCGTGGAGTGGGAGAGCAATGGGCAGCCGGAGAACAACTACAAGACCACGCCTCCCGTGCTGGAC
TCCGACGGCTCCTTCTTCCTCTACAGCAAGCTCACCGTGGACAAGAGCAGGTGGCAGCAGGGGAACGTCT
TCTCATGCTCCGTGATGCATGAGGGTCTGCACAACCACTACACGCAGAAGAGCCTCTCCCTGTCTCCGGG
TAAATCTAGAGGGCCCTTCGAAGGTAAGCCTATCCCTAACCCTCTCCTCGGTCTCGATTCTACGCGTACC
GGTCATCATCACCATCACCATTGAGTTTAAACCCGCTGATCAGCCTCGACTGTGCCTTCTAAGGCCTGAG
CTCGCTGATCAGCCTCGATCGAGGATCCAGACATGATAAGATACATTGATGAGTTTGGACAAACCACAAC
TAGAATGCAGTGAAAAAAATGCTTTATTTGTGAAATTTGTGATGCTATTGCTTTATTTGTAACCATTATA
AGCTGCAATAAACAAGTTAACAACAACAATTGCATTCATTTTATGTTTCAGGTTCAGGGGGAGGTGTGGG
AGGTTTTTTAAAGCAAGTAAAACCTCTACAAATGTGGTATGGCTGATTATGATCAGTCGACCTGCAGGCA
TGCAAGCTTGGCGTAATCATGGTCATAGCTGTTTCCTGTGTGAAATTGTTATCCGCTCACAATTCCACAC
AACATACGAGCCGGAAGCATAAAGTGTAAAGCCTGGGGTGCCTAATGAGTGAGCTAACTCACATTAATTG
CGTTGCGCTCACTGCCCGCTTTCCAGTCGGGAAACCTGTCGTGCCAGCTGCATTAATGAATCGGCCAACG
CGCGGGGAGAGGCGGTTTGCGTATTGGGCGCTCTTCCGCTTCCTCGCTCACTGACTCGCTGCGCTCGGTC
GTTCGGCTGCGGCGAGCGGTATCAGCTCACTCAAAGGCGGTAATACGGTTATCCACAGAATCAGGGGATA
ACGCAGGAAAGAACATGTGAGCAAAAGGCCAGCAAAAGGCCAGGAACCGTAAAAAGGCCGCGTTGCTGGC
GTTTTTCCATAGGCTCCGCCCCCCTGACGAGCATCACAAAAATCGACGCTCAAGTCAGAGGTGGCGAAAC
CCGACAGGACTATAAAGATACCAGGCGTTTCCCCCTGGAAGCTCCCTCGTGCGCTCTCCTGTTCCGACCC
TGCCGCTTACCGGATACCTGTCCGCCTTTCTCCCTTCGGGAAGCGTGGCGCTTTCTCATAGCTCACGCTG
TAGGTATCTCAGTTCGGTGTAGGTCGTTCGCTCCAAGCTGGGCTGTGTGCACGAACCCCCCGTTCAGCCC
GACCGCTGCGCCTTATCCGGTAACTATCGTCTTGAGTCCAACCCGGTAAGACACGACTTATCGCCACTGG
CAGCAGCCACTGGTAACAGGATTAGCAGAGCGAGGTATGTAGGCGGTGCTACAGAGTTCTTGAAGTGGTG
GCCTAACTACGGCTACACTAGAAGAACAGTATTTGGTATCTGCGCTCTGCTGAAGCCAGTTACCTTCGGA
AAAAGAGTTGGTAGCTCTTGATCCGGCAAACAAACCACCGCTGGTAGCGGTGGTTTTTTTGTTTGCAAGC
AGCAGATTACGCGCAGAAAAAAAGGATCTCAAGAAGATCCTTTGATCTTTTCTACGGGGTCTGACGCTCA
GTGGAACGAAAACTCACGTTAAGGGATTTTGGTCATGAGATTATCAAAAAGGATCTTCACCTAGATCCTT
TTAAATTAAAAATGAAGTTTTAAATCAATCTAAAGTATATATGAGTAAACTTGGTCTGACAGTTACCAAT
GCTTAATCAGTGAGGCACCTATCTCAGCGATCTGTCTATTTCGTTCATCCATAGTTGCCTGACTCCCCGT
CGTGTAGATAACTACGATACGGGAGGGCTTACCATCTGGCCCCAGTGCTGCAATGATACCGCGAGACCCA
CGCTCACCGGCTCCAGATTTATCAGCAATAAACCAGCCAGCCGGAAGGGCCGAGCGCAGAAGTGGTCCTG
CAACTTTATCCGCCTCCATCCAGTCTATTAATTGTTGCCGGGAAGCTAGAGTAAGTAGTTCGCCAGTTAA
TAGTTTGCGCAACGTTGTTGCCATTGCTACAGGCATCGTGGTGTCACGCTCGTCGTTTGGTATGGCTTCA
TTCAGCTCCGGTTCCCAACGATCAAGGCGAGTTACATGATCCCCCATGTTGTGCAAAAAAGCGGTTAGCT
CCTTCGGTCCTCCGATCGTTGTCAGAAGTAAGTTGGCCGCAGTGTTATCACTCATGGTTATGGCAGCACT
GCATAATTCTCTTACTGTCATGCCATCCGTAAGATGCTTTTCTGTGACTGGTGAGTACTCAACCAAGTCA
TTCTGAGAATAGTGTATGCGGCGACCGAGTTGCTCTTGCCCGGCGTCAATACGGGATAATACCGCGCCAC
ATAGCAGAACTTTAAAAGTGCTCATCATTGGAAAACGTTCTTCGGGGCGAAAACTCTCAAGGATCTTACC
GCTGTTGAGATCCAGTTCGATGTAACCCACTCGTGCACCCAACTGATCTTCAGCATCTTTTACTTTCACC
AGCGTTTCTGGGTGAGCAAAAACAGGAAGGCAAAATGCCGCAAAAAAGGGAATAAGGGCGACACGGAAAT
GTTGAATACTCATACTCTTCCTTTTTCAATATTATTGAAGCATTTATCAGGGTTATTGTCTCATGAGCGG
ATACATATTTGAATGTATTTAGAAAAATAAACAAATAGGGGTTCCGCGCACATTTCCCCGAAAAGTGCCA
CCTGACGTCTAAGAAACCATTATTATCATGACATTAACCTATAAAAATAGGCGTATCACGAGGCCCTTTC
GTCTCGCGCGTTTCGGTGATGACGGTGAAAACCTCTGACACATGCAGCTCCCGGAGACGGTCACAGCTTG
TCTGTAAGCGGATGCCGGGAGCAGACAAGCCCGTCAGGGCGCGTCAGCGGGTGTTGGCGGGTGTCGGGGC
TGGCTTAACTATGCGGCATCAGAGCAGATTGTACTGAGAGTGCACCATATGCGGTGTGAAATACCGCACA
GATGCGTAAGGAGAAAATACCGCATCAGGCGCCATTCGCCATTCAGGCTGCGCAACTGTTGGGAAGGGCG
ATCGGTGCGGGCCTCTTCGCTATTACGCCAGCTGGCGAAAGGGGGATGTGCTGCAAGGCGATTAAGTTGG
GTAACGCCAGGGTTTTCCCAGTCACGACGTT
